Addgene plasmid #205236: pCDNA3-MARS-p85(iSH2)
Depositing lab: Jeremy Baskin. Publication: A phosphorylation-controlled switch confers cell cycle-dependent protein relocalization. Cao X, Huang S, Wagner MM, Cho YT, Chiu DC, Wartchow KM, Lazarian A, McIntire LB, Smolka MB, Baskin JM. Nat Cell Biol. 2024 Oct;26(10):1804-1816. doi: 10.1038/s41556-024-01495-8. Epub 2024 Aug 29. PubMed 39209962.
Backbone
  Vector backbone: pCDNA3.1
  Backbone size w/o insert (bp): 5399
  Total vector size (bp): 7110
  Vector type: Mammalian Expression
  Selectable markers: Neomycin (select with G418)
Growth in bacteria
  Bacterial resistance: Ampicillin, 100 μg/mL
  Growth temperature: 37°C
  Growth strain: DH5alpha
  Copy number: High Copy
Gene/Insert 1
  Gene/Insert name: PLEKHA5(143-271)-K163A/R164A (alt name: PEPP2)
  Species: H. sapiens (human)
  Insert size (bp): 387
  Mutation: amino acids 143-271 of PLEKHA5 (GenBank reference sequence NM_001256470.2) with K163A and R164A mutations
  GenBank ID: NM_001256470.2
  Entrez Gene: PLEKHA5 (a.k.a. PEPP-2, PEPP2)
  Promoter: CMV
  Tag / fusion protein: Nuclear Export Sequence (C terminal on insert); mCherry (C terminal on insert)
Gene/Insert 2
  Gene/Insert name: p85(iSH2) (alt name: Pik3r2)
  Species: M. musculus (mouse)
  Mutation: amino acids 420-615 of mouse p85beta (Uniprot O08908)
  GenBank ID: NM_008841.3
  Entrez Gene: Pik3r1 (a.k.a. PI3K, p50alpha, p55alpha, p85alpha)
  Promoter: CMV
  Tag / fusion protein: mCherry (N terminal on insert)
Terms and licenses: Academic/Nonprofit Terms; Industry Terms: Not Available to Industry
How to cite: pCDNA3-MARS-p85(iSH2) was a gift from Jeremy Baskin (Addgene plasmid # 205236 ; http://n2t.net/addgene:205236 ; RRID:Addgene_205236)
