[The description below was written by a language model from this plasmid's Addgene catalogue record and pLannotate feature annotations shown in this document.]
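Description:
pCDNA3-MARS-p85(iSH2) is a mammalian expression plasmid of about 7.1 kb built on a pcDNA3.1-type backbone. It is propagated in E. coli through a high-copy ColE1/pUC origin with ampicillin selection from the β-lactamase gene, and it also carries an f1 origin. For mammalian cells, an SV40 early promoter drives a neomycin phosphotransferase cassette ending in an SV40 poly(A) signal, which allows G418 selection of stable transfectants. Short annotated fragments such as the truncated HIV-1 LTR, ble, lacI and bom are probably backbone remnants or annotation matches, not functional parts.

The payload is a single fusion open reading frame between the CMV enhancer/promoter and the bovine growth hormone polyadenylation signal, flanked by T7 and SP6 phage promoters. From the N terminus it consists of residues 143–271 of human PLEKHA5 (PEPP2) carrying K163A and R164A substitutions, a nuclear export signal derived from HIV Rev, the red fluorescent protein mCherry, and residues 420–615 of a mouse PI3K p85 regulatory subunit, the inter-SH2 (iSH2) region. The record is inconsistent about the isoform. The mutation field, alternative name and feature annotation all indicate p85β (Pik3r2), whereas the Entrez entry lists Pik3r1.

The record does not define "MARS". However, the associated publication concerns a phosphorylation-controlled switch that gives cell cycle-dependent protein relocalization, so the PLEKHA5 fragment with the NES presumably serves as that relocalizing module. The iSH2 region of p85 is generally known to bind the p110 catalytic subunit, so fusing it to this module would plausibly bring PI3K activity under cell cycle-dependent spatial control, with mCherry reporting where the fusion is located.
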