Features (pLannotate 1.2.2; 25 found; start..end, strand, type, name):
     28..80      -  misc_feature   bom (fragment): basis of mobility region from pBR322
    235..614     +  enhancer       CMV enhancer: human cytomegalovirus immediate early enhancer
    615..818     +  promoter       CMV promoter: human cytomegalovirus (CMV) immediate early promoter
    814..847     +  LTR            5' LTR (truncated) (fragment): truncated 5' long terminal repeat (LTR) from HIV-1
    863..881     +  promoter       T7 promoter: promoter for bacteriophage T7 RNA polymerase
    892..1293    +  CDS            PLEKHA5 (fragment): PKHA5_HUMAN - Also known as KIAA1686, PEPP2. Experimental evidence at protein level: Swiss-Prot protein existence level 1. From Homo sapiens (Human).
   1291..1312    +  misc_feature   MCS (fragment): multiple cloning site
   1312..1338    +  CDS            NES: nuclear export signal from the HIV Rev protein (Fischer et al., 1995)
   1345..2052    +  CDS            mCherry: mCherry is a basic (constitutively fluorescent) red fluorescent protein published in 2004, derived from Discosoma sp.. It is reported to be a very rapidly-maturing monomer with low acid sensitivity.
   2059..2646    +  CDS            Pik3r2 (fragment): P85B_MOUSE - Experimental evidence at protein level: Swiss-Prot protein existence level 1. Regulatory subunit of phosphoinositide-3-kinase (PI3K), a kinase that phosphorylates PtdIns(4,5)P2 (Phosphatidylinositol 4,5- bisphosphate) to generate phosphatidylinositol 3,4,5-trisphosphate (PIP3). PIP3 plays a key role by recruiting PH domain-containing proteins to the membrane, including AKT1 and PDPK1, activating signaling cascades involved in cell growth, survival, proliferation, motility and morphology. Binds to activated (phosphorylated) protein- tyrosine kinases, through its SH2 domain, and act
   2662..2680    -  promoter       SP6 promoter: promoter for bacteriophage SP6 RNA polymerase
   2706..2930    +  polyA_signal   bGH poly(A) signal: bovine growth hormone polyadenylation signal
   2934..2955    +  promoter       SV40 promoter (fragment): SV40 enhancer and early promoter
   2976..3404    +  rep_origin     f1 ori (sequence partly withheld): f1 bacteriophage origin of replication; arrow indicates direction of (+) strand synthesis
   3418..3747    +  promoter       SV40 promoter: SV40 enhancer and early promoter
   3814..4605    +  CDS            neo: KKA2_KLEPN - Also known as kan, nptII. Experimental evidence at protein level: Swiss-Prot protein existence level 1. Resistance to kanamycin, neomycin, paromomycin, ribostamycin, butirosin and gentamicin B. From Klebsiella pneumoniae.
   4629..4787    +  CDS            ble (fragment): BLE_KLEPN - Experimental evidence at protein level: Swiss-Prot protein existence level 1. Binding protein with a strong affinity to the bleomycin family of antibiotics. Binds to CL990; an antimitotic-antibiotic compound. From Klebsiella pneumoniae.
   4782..4903    +  polyA_signal   SV40 poly(A) signal: SV40 polyadenylation signal
   4976..4992    -  protein_bind   lac operator: The lac repressor binds to the lac operator to inhibit transcription in E. coli. This inhibition can be relieved by adding lactose or isopropyl-β-D-thiogalactopyranoside (IPTG). lac repressor encoded by lacI
   5000..5030    -  promoter       lac promoter: promoter for the E. coli lac operon
   5045..5066    -  protein_bind   CAP binding site: CAP binding activates transcription in the presence of cAMP. E. coli catabolite activator protein
   5079..5171    -  CDS            lacI (fragment): lac repressor; lacI; The lac repressor binds to the lac operator to inhibit transcription in E. coli. This inhibition can be relieved by adding lactose or isopropyl-β-D-thiogalactopyranoside (IPTG).
   5354..5942    -  rep_origin     ori: high-copy-number ColE1/pMB1/pBR322/pUC origin of replication
   6113..6973    -  CDS            AmpR: β-lactamase; bla; confers resistance to ampicillin, carbenicillin, and related antibiotics
   6974..7078    -  promoter       AmpR promoter: bla
>Addgene plasmid #205236 | pCDNA3-MARS-p85(iSH2) | addgene full sequence | sequence record 404737 | Addgene NGS Result
GACGGATCGGGAGATCTCCCGATCCCCTATGGTGCACTCTCAGTACAATCTGCTCTGATGCCGCATAGTT
AAGCCAGTATCTGCTCCCTGCTTGTGTGTTGGAGGTCGCTGAGTAGTGCGCGAGCAAAATTTAAGCTACA
ACAAGGCAAGGCTTGACCGACAATTGCATGAAGAATCTGCTTAGGGTTAGGCGTTTTGCGCTGCTTCGCG
ATGTACGGGCCAGATATACGCGTTGACATTGATTATTGACTAGTTATTAATAGTAATCAATTACGGGGTC
ATTAGTTCATAGCCCATATATGGAGTTCCGCGTTACATAACTTACGGTAAATGGCCCGCCTGGCTGACCG
CCCAACGACCCCCGCCCATTGACGTCAATAATGACGTATGTTCCCATAGTAACGCCAATAGGGACTTTCC
ATTGACGTCAATGGGTGGAGTATTTACGGTAAACTGCCCACTTGGCAGTACATCAAGTGTATCATATGCC
AAGTACGCCCCCTATTGACGTCAATGACGGTAAATGGCCCGCCTGGCATTATGCCCAGTACATGACCTTA
TGGGACTTTCCTACTTGGCAGTACATCTACGTATTAGTCATCGCTATTACCATGGTGATGCGGTTTTGGC
AGTACATCAATGGGCGTGGATAGCGGTTTGACTCACGGGGATTTCCAAGTCTCCACCCCATTGACGTCAA
TGGGAGTTTGTTTTGGCACCAAAATCAACGGGACTTTCCAAAATGTCGTAACAACTCCGCCCCATTGACG
CAAATGGGCGGTAGGCGTGTACGGTGGGAGGTCTATATAAGCAGAGCTCTCTGGCTAACTAGAGAACCCA
CTGCTTACTGGCTTATCGAAATTAATACGACTCACTATAGGGAGACCCAAGCTTGCCACCATGGGCAGAA
CTTCACGAGCTTCAAAAAAAGTTCATAATTTTGGAAAGAGGTCAAATTCAATTGCAGCGAATCCTAATGC
ACCGGTTGTCAGACGAGGTTGGCTTTATAAACAGGACAGTACTGGCATGAAATTGTGGAAGAAACGCTGG
TTTGTGCTTTCTGACCTTTGCCTCTTTTATTATAGAGATGAGAAAGAAGAGGGTATCCTGGGAAGCATAC
TGTTACCTAGTTTTCAGATAGCTTTGCTTACCTCTGAAGATCACATTAATCGCAAATATGCTTTTAAGGC
AGCCCATCCAAACATGCGGACCTATTATTTCTGCACTGATACAGGAAAGGAAATGGAGTTGTGGATGAAA
GCCATGTTAGATGCTGCCCTAGTACAGACACAGTCGACGGTACCGCGGGCCCTGCCTCCCCTGGAGCGCC
TGACCCTGGGTACCATGGTGAGCAAGGGCGAGGAGGATAACATGGCCATCATCAAGGAGTTCATGCGCTT
CAAGGTGCACATGGAGGGCTCCGTGAACGGCCACGAGTTCGAGATCGAGGGCGAGGGCGAGGGCCGCCCC
TACGAGGGCACCCAGACCGCCAAGCTGAAGGTGACCAAGGGTGGCCCCCTGCCCTTCGCCTGGGACATCC
TGTCCCCTCAGTTCATGTACGGCTCCAAGGCCTACGTGAAGCACCCCGCCGACATCCCCGACTACTTGAA
GCTGTCCTTCCCCGAGGGCTTCAAGTGGGAGCGCGTGATGAACTTCGAGGACGGCGGCGTGGTGACCGTG
ACCCAGGACTCCTCCCTGCAGGACGGCGAGTTCATCTACAAGGTGAAGCTGCGCGGCACCAACTTCCCCT
CCGACGGCCCCGTAATGCAGAAGAAGACCATGGGCTGGGAGGCCTCCTCCGAGCGGATGTACCCCGAGGA
CGGCGCCCTGAAGGGCGAGATCAAGCAGAGGCTGAAGCTGAAGGACGGCGGCCACTACGACGCTGAGGTC
AAGACCACCTACAAGGCCAAGAAGCCCGTGCAGCTGCCCGGCGCCTACAACGTCAACATCAAGTTGGACA
TCACCTCCCACAACGAGGACTACACCATCGTGGAACAGTACGAACGCGCCGAGGGCCGCCACTCCACCGG
CGGCATGGACGAGCTGTACAAGGGATCCTCCAAGTACCAACAAGACCAGGTGGTGAAGGAGGACAGCGTA
GAGGCTGTGGGCGCCCAGCTCAAGGTCTACCACCAGCAGTACCAGGACAAGAGCCGCGAATATGACCAGC
TGTATGAAGAATACACACGGACCTCCCAGGAGCTGCAGATGAAGCGCACAGCCATAGAGGCCTTCAACGA
GACCATCAAGATCTTCGAAGAGCAGGGCCAGACACAGGAGAAGTGCAGCAAGGAGTATTTGGAGCGCTTC
CGGCGAGAGGGAAATGAGAAGGAGATGCAGAGGATCCTGCTGAACTCCGAGCGACTCAAGTCTCGCATCG
CGGAGATACACGAAAGCCGCACGAAGTTGGAGCAGGATCTGCGGGCGCAGGCCTCCGACAACCGTGAGAT
CGACAAGCGCATGAACAGCCTCAAACCTGACCTCATGCAGCTGCGCAAGATCAGGGACCAGTACCTCGTG
TGGCTCACCCAGAAAGGTGCCCGACAGAGGAAGATCAACGAATGGCTGGGAATCAAGAACGAGACTGAGG
ACCAGTATTCACTGATGGAGGATGAGGACGCCCTCCCCCACCACGAGGAGCGCACGTCTAGAGGGCCCTA
TTCTATAGTGTCACCTAAATGCTAGAGCTCGCTGATCAGCCTCGACTGTGCCTTCTAGTTGCCAGCCATC
TGTTGTTTGCCCCTCCCCCGTGCCTTCCTTGACCCTGGAAGGTGCCACTCCCACTGTCCTTTCCTAATAA
AATGAGGAAATTGCATCGCATTGTCTGAGTAGGTGTCATTCTATTCTGGGGGGTGGGGTGGGGCAGGACA
GCAAGGGGGAGGATTGGGAAGACAATAGCAGGCATGCTGGGGATGCGGTGGGCTCTATGGCTTCTGAGGC
GGAAAGAACCAGCTGGGGCTCTAGGGGGTATCCCC
[124 nt withheld, positions 2976-3099]
C
[91 nt withheld, positions 3101-3191]
A
[49 nt withheld, positions 3193-3241]
CCTTTGACGTTGGAGTCCACGTTCTTT
[37 nt withheld, positions 3269-3305]
ACCCTATCTCGGTCTATTCTTTTGATTTATAAGGGATTTTGCCGATTTCGGCCTATTGGTTAAAAAATGA
GCTGATTTAACAAAAATTTAACGCGAATTAATTCTGTGGAATGTGTGTCAGTTAGGGTGTGGAAAGTCCC
CAGGCTCCCCAGCAGGCAGAAGTATGCAAAGCATGCATCTCAATTAGTCAGCAACCAGGTGTGGAAAGTC
CCCAGGCTCCCCAGCAGGCAGAAGTATGCAAAGCATGCATCTCAATTAGTCAGCAACCATAGTCCCGCCC
CTAACTCCGCCCATCCCGCCCCTAACTCCGCCCAGTTCCGCCCATTCTCCGCCCCATGGCTGACTAATTT
TTTTTATTTATGCAGAGGCCGAGGCCGCCTCTGCCTCTGAGCTATTCCAGAAGTAGTGAGGAGGCTTTTT
TGGAGGCCTAGGCTTTTGCAAAAAGCTCCCGGGAGCTTGTATATCCATTTTCGGATCTGATCAAGAGACA
GGATGAGGATCGTTTCGCATGATTGAACAAGATGGATTGCACGCAGGTTCTCCGGCCGCTTGGGTGGAGA
GGCTATTCGGCTATGACTGGGCACAACAGACAATCGGCTGCTCTGATGCCGCCGTGTTCCGGCTGTCAGC
GCAGGGGCGCCCGGTTCTTTTTGTCAAGACCGACCTGTCCGGTGCCCTGAATGAACTGCAGGACGAGGCA
GCGCGGCTATCGTGGCTGGCCACGACGGGCGTTCCTTGCGCAGCTGTGCTCGACGTTGTCACTGAAGCGG
GAAGGGACTGGCTGCTATTGGGCGAAGTGCCGGGGCAGGATCTCCTGTCATCTCACCTTGCTCCTGCCGA
GAAAGTATCCATCATGGCTGATGCAATGCGGCGGCTGCATACGCTTGATCCGGCTACCTGCCCATTCGAC
CACCAAGCGAAACATCGCATCGAGCGAGCACGTACTCGGATGGAAGCCGGTCTTGTCGATCAGGATGATC
TGGACGAAGAGCATCAGGGGCTCGCGCCAGCCGAACTGTTCGCCAGGCTCAAGGCGCGCATGCCCGACGG
CGAGGATCTCGTCGTGACCCATGGCGATGCCTGCTTGCCGAATATCATGGTGGAAAATGGCCGCTTTTCT
GGATTCATCGACTGTGGCCGGCTGGGTGTGGCGGACCGCTATCAGGACATAGCGTTGGCTACCCGTGATA
TTGCTGAAGAGCTTGGCGGCGAATGGGCTGACCGCTTCCTCGTGCTTTACGGTATCGCCGCTCCCGATTC
GCAGCGCATCGCCTTCTATCGCCTTCTTGACGAGTTCTTCTGAGCGGGACTCTGGGGTTCGAAATGACCG
ACCAAGCGACGCCCAACCTGCCATCACGAGATTTCGATTCCACCGCCGCCTTCTATGAAAGGTTGGGCTT
CGGAATCGTTTTCCGGGACGCCGGCTGGATGATCCTCCAGCGCGGGGATCTCATGCTGGAGTTCTTCGCC
CACCCCAACTTGTTTATTGCAGCTTATAATGGTTACAAATAAAGCAATAGCATCACAAATTTCACAAATA
AAGCATTTTTTTCACTGCATTCTAGTTGTGGTTTGTCCAAACTCATCAATGTATCTTATCATGTCTGTAT
ACCGTCGACCTCTAGCTAGAGCTTGGCGTAATCATGGTCATAGCTGTTTCCTGTGTGAAATTGTTATCCG
CTCACAATTCCACACAACATACGAGCCGGAAGCATAAAGTGTAAAGCCTGGGGTGCCTAATGAGTGAGCT
AACTCACATTAATTGCGTTGCGCTCACTGCCCGCTTTCCAGTCGGGAAACCTGTCGTGCCAGCTGCATTA
ATGAATCGGCCAACGCGCGGGGAGAGGCGGTTTGCGTATTGGGCGCTCTTCCGCTTCCTCGCTCACTGAC
TCGCTGCGCTCGGTCGTTCGGCTGCGGCGAGCGGTATCAGCTCACTCAAAGGCGGTAATACGGTTATCCA
CAGAATCAGGGGATAACGCAGGAAAGAACATGTGAGCAAAAGGCCAGCAAAAGGCCAGGAACCGTAAAAA
GGCCGCGTTGCTGGCGTTTTTCCATAGGCTCCGCCCCCCTGACGAGCATCACAAAAATCGACGCTCAAGT
CAGAGGTGGCGAAACCCGACAGGACTATAAAGATACCAGGCGTTTCCCCCTGGAAGCTCCCTCGTGCGCT
CTCCTGTTCCGACCCTGCCGCTTACCGGATACCTGTCCGCCTTTCTCCCTTCGGGAAGCGTGGCGCTTTC
TCATAGCTCACGCTGTAGGTATCTCAGTTCGGTGTAGGTCGTTCGCTCCAAGCTGGGCTGTGTGCACGAA
CCCCCCGTTCAGCCCGACCGCTGCGCCTTATCCGGTAACTATCGTCTTGAGTCCAACCCGGTAAGACACG
ACTTATCGCCACTGGCAGCAGCCACTGGTAACAGGATTAGCAGAGCGAGGTATGTAGGCGGTGCTACAGA
GTTCTTGAAGTGGTGGCCTAACTACGGCTACACTAGAAGAACAGTATTTGGTATCTGCGCTCTGCTGAAG
CCAGTTACCTTCGGAAAAAGAGTTGGTAGCTCTTGATCCGGCAAACAAACCACCGCTGGTAGCGGTGGTT
TTTTTGTTTGCAAGCAGCAGATTACGCGCAGAAAAAAAGGATCTCAAGAAGATCCTTTGATCTTTTCTAC
GGGGTCTGACGCTCAGTGGAACGAAAACTCACGTTAAGGGATTTTGGTCATGAGATTATCAAAAAGGATC
TTCACCTAGATCCTTTTAAATTAAAAATGAAGTTTTAAATCAATCTAAAGTATATATGAGTAAACTTGGT
CTGACAGTTACCAATGCTTAATCAGTGAGGCACCTATCTCAGCGATCTGTCTATTTCGTTCATCCATAGT
TGCCTGACTCCCCGTCGTGTAGATAACTACGATACGGGAGGGCTTACCATCTGGCCCCAGTGCTGCAATG
ATACCGCGAGACCCACGCTCACCGGCTCCAGATTTATCAGCAATAAACCAGCCAGCCGGAAGGGCCGAGC
GCAGAAGTGGTCCTGCAACTTTATCCGCCTCCATCCAGTCTATTAATTGTTGCCGGGAAGCTAGAGTAAG
TAGTTCGCCAGTTAATAGTTTGCGCAACGTTGTTGCCATTGCTACAGGCATCGTGGTGTCACGCTCGTCG
TTTGGTATGGCTTCATTCAGCTCCGGTTCCCAACGATCAAGGCGAGTTACATGATCCCCCATGTTGTGCA
AAAAAGCGGTTAGCTCCTTCGGTCCTCCGATCGTTGTCAGAAGTAAGTTGGCCGCAGTGTTATCACTCAT
GGTTATGGCAGCACTGCATAATTCTCTTACTGTCATGCCATCCGTAAGATGCTTTTCTGTGACTGGTGAG
TACTCAACCAAGTCATTCTGAGAATAGTGTATGCGGCGACCGAGTTGCTCTTGCCCGGCGTCAATACGGG
ATAATACCGCGCCACATAGCAGAACTTTAAAAGTGCTCATCATTGGAAAACGTTCTTCGGGGCGAAAACT
CTCAAGGATCTTACCGCTGTTGAGATCCAGTTCGATGTAACCCACTCGTGCACCCAACTGATCTTCAGCA
TCTTTTACTTTCACCAGCGTTTCTGGGTGAGCAAAAACAGGAAGGCAAAATGCCGCAAAAAAGGGAATAA
GGGCGACACGGAAATGTTGAATACTCATACTCTTCCTTTTTCAATATTATTGAAGCATTTATCAGGGTTA
TTGTCTCATGAGCGGATACATATTTGAATGTATTTAGAAAAATAAACAAATAGGGGTTCCGCGCACATTT
CCCCGAAAAGTGCCACCTGACGTC
